Addgene plasmid #139096: pCC_11 - hU6-BsmBI-sgRNA(E+F)-barcode-EFS-KRAB-dxCas9-NLS-2A-Puro-WPRE
Purpose: Expresses human codon-optimized inactive xCas9 3.7 fused to a transcriptional repressor KRAB in mammalian cells. For cloning of sgRNAs using BsmBI. Contains a barcode downstream of sgRNA cassette.
Depositing lab: Neville Sanjana. Depositing organization: New York Genome Center. Publication: High-Throughput Screens of PAM-Flexible Cas9 Variants for Gene Knockout and Transcriptional Modulation. Legut M, Daniloski Z, Xue X, McKenzie D, Guo X, Wessels HH, Sanjana NE. Cell Rep. 2020 Mar 3;30(9):2859-2868.e5. doi: 10.1016/j.celrep.2020.02.010. PubMed 32130891.
Backbone
  Vector backbone: lentiCRISPRv2
  Vector type: Mammalian Expression, Lentiviral, CRISPR
  Selectable markers: Puromycin
Growth in bacteria
  Bacterial resistance: Ampicillin, 100 μg/mL
  Growth temperature: 37°C
  Growth strain: NEB Stable
  Copy number: High Copy
Gene/Insert
  Gene/Insert name: KRAB-dxCas9 3.7
  Species: Staphylococcus pyogenes
  Mutation: D10A, H840A, A262T, R324L,S409I, E480K, E543D, M694I, E1219V
  Cloning method: Gibson Cloning
Terms and licenses: Academic/Nonprofit Terms; Industry Terms: Not Available to Industry
How to cite: pCC_11 - hU6-BsmBI-sgRNA(E+F)-barcode-EFS-KRAB-dxCas9-NLS-2A-Puro-WPRE was a gift from Neville Sanjana (Addgene plasmid # 139096 ; http://n2t.net/addgene:139096 ; RRID:Addgene_139096)
