[The description below was written by a language model from this plasmid's Addgene catalogue record and pLannotate feature annotations shown in this document.]
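Description:
pCC_11 is a third-generation-style, self-inactivating HIV-1 lentiviral transfer plasmid built on the lentiCRISPRv2 backbone for all-in-one CRISPR interference in mammalian cells. It is propagated in E. coli through a high-copy ColE1/pUC origin with ampicillin resistance. The backbone also carries an f1 origin and an SV40/EM7-driven bleomycin/Zeocin resistance cassette that lies outside the viral genome. Viral RNA is produced from a CMV enhancer/promoter fused to a truncated 5' LTR. The packaged region includes the Ψ signal with a gag fragment, the RRE for Rev-dependent export, the cPPT/CTS, a WPRE to boost transcript expression, and a ΔU3 3' LTR followed by a bGH polyadenylation signal.

Two expression units sit between the LTRs. A human U6 Pol III promoter drives an sgRNA cassette with the optimized E+F scaffold; guide sequences are inserted at BsmBI sites, and a barcode lies downstream of the sgRNA cassette. An EFS (EF-1α core) promoter then drives a single open reading frame encoding the ZNF10 KRAB repression domain fused to human codon-optimized, nuclease-dead xCas9 3.7 with an NLS. This is linked through a 2A peptide to puromycin N-acetyltransferase, so transduced cells can be selected with puromycin. The D10A and H840A substitutions abolish cleavage, and the remaining listed mutations (A262T, R324L, S409I, E480K, E543D, M694I, E1219V) define the PAM-flexible xCas9 3.7 variant. The catalogue gives the species as "Staphylococcus pyogenes", whereas the feature table identifies the protein as Streptococcus pyogenes Cas9. The associated work concerns high-throughput screens of PAM-flexible Cas9 variants, which fits use of this construct for individual or pooled transcriptional repression experiments.
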