Features (pLannotate 1.2.2; 34 found; start..end, strand, type, name):
     31..83      -  misc_feature   bom (fragment): basis of mobility region from pBR322
    238..617     +  enhancer       CMV enhancer: human cytomegalovirus immediate early enhancer
    618..817     +  promoter       CMV promoter: human cytomegalovirus (CMV) immediate early promoter
    835..1015    +  LTR            5' LTR (truncated): truncated 5' long terminal repeat (LTR) from HIV-1
   1062..1187    +  misc_feature   HIV-1 Ψ: packaging signal of human immunodeficiency virus type 1
   1171..1534    +  CDS            HIV-1 gag (fragment): gag protein from human immunodeficiency virus 1; gag
   1680..1913    +  misc_feature   RRE: The Rev response element (RRE) of HIV-1 allows for Rev-dependent mRNA export from the nucleus to the cytoplasm.
   2290..2390    +  CDS            Rev (fragment): human immunodeficiency virus 1 (HIV-1) Rev protein; rev; enhances nuclear export of unspliced and incompletely spliced viral mRNAs
   2440..2557    +  misc_feature   cPPT/CTS: central polypurine tract and central termination sequence of HIV-1
   2608..2848    +  promoter       U6 promoter: RNA polymerase III promoter for human U6 snRNA
   2891..2958    +  misc_RNA       tracrRNA (fragment): trans-activating CRISPR RNA for the Streptococcus pyogenes CRISPR/Cas9 system
   2983..3001    +  CDS            small t antigen (fragment): SV40 (simian virus 40) small t antigen
   3027..3238    +  promoter       EF-1α core promoter: core promoter for human elongation factor EF-1α
   3293..3478    +  CDS            KRAB: Krüppel-associated box (KRAB) transcriptional repression domain from the human zinc finger protein ZNF10 (Margolin et al., 1994)
   3500..7603    +  CDS            Cas9: Cas9 (Csn1) endonuclease from the Streptococcus pyogenes Type II CRISPR/Cas system generates RNA-guided double strand breaks in DNA
   7741..8338    +  CDS            PuroR (fragment): puromycin N-acetyltransferase; pac from Streptomyces; confers resistance to puromycin
   8354..8942    +  misc_feature   WPRE: woodchuck hepatitis virus posttranscriptional regulatory element
   8993..9012    +  misc_feature   cPPT/CTS (fragment): central polypurine tract and central termination sequence of HIV-1
   9014..9247    +  LTR            3' LTR (ΔU3): self-inactivating 3' long terminal repeat (LTR) from HIV-1
   9279..9503    +  polyA_signal   bGH poly(A) signal: bovine growth hormone polyadenylation signal
   9507..9528    +  promoter       SV40 promoter (fragment): SV40 enhancer and early promoter
   9549..9977    +  rep_origin     f1 ori (sequence partly withheld): f1 bacteriophage origin of replication; arrow indicates direction of (+) strand synthesis
   9991..10320   +  promoter       SV40 promoter: SV40 enhancer and early promoter
  10368..10415   +  promoter       EM7 promoter: synthetic bacterial promoter&nbsp
  10434..10808   +  CDS            BleoR: antibiotic-binding protein; Sh ble from Streptoalloteichus hindustanus; confers resistance to bleomycin, phleomycin, and Zeocin™
  10818..10943   +  CDS            ble (fragment): BLE_KLEPN - Experimental evidence at protein level: Swiss-Prot protein existence level 1. Binding protein with a strong affinity to the bleomycin family of antibiotics. Binds to CL990; an antimitotic-antibiotic compound. From Klebsiella pneumoniae.
  10938..11059   +  polyA_signal   SV40 poly(A) signal: SV40 polyadenylation signal
  11130..11152   -  protein_bind   lac operator (fragment): The lac repressor binds to the lac operator to inhibit transcription in E. coli. This inhibition can be relieved by adding lactose or isopropyl-β-D-thiogalactopyranoside (IPTG). lac repressor encoded by lacI
  11156..11186   -  promoter       lac promoter: promoter for the E. coli lac operon
  11201..11222   -  protein_bind   CAP binding site: CAP binding activates transcription in the presence of cAMP. E. coli catabolite activator protein
  11235..11327   -  CDS            lacI (fragment): lac repressor; lacI; The lac repressor binds to the lac operator to inhibit transcription in E. coli. This inhibition can be relieved by adding lactose or isopropyl-β-D-thiogalactopyranoside (IPTG).
  11510..12098   -  rep_origin     ori: high-copy-number ColE1/pMB1/pBR322/pUC origin of replication
  12269..13129   -  CDS            AmpR: β-lactamase; bla; confers resistance to ampicillin, carbenicillin, and related antibiotics
  13130..13234   -  promoter       AmpR promoter: bla
>Addgene plasmid #139096 | pCC_11 - hU6-BsmBI-sgRNA(E+F)-barcode-EFS-KRAB-dxCas9-NLS-2A-Puro-WPRE | addgene full sequence | sequence record 273894 | Addgene NGS Result
GTCGACGGATCGGGAGATCTCCCGATCCCCTATGGTGCACTCTCAGTACAATCTGCTCTGATGCCGCATA
GTTAAGCCAGTATCTGCTCCCTGCTTGTGTGTTGGAGGTCGCTGAGTAGTGCGCGAGCAAAATTTAAGCT
ACAACAAGGCAAGGCTTGACCGACAATTGCATGAAGAATCTGCTTAGGGTTAGGCGTTTTGCGCTGCTTC
GCGATGTACGGGCCAGATATACGCGTTGACATTGATTATTGACTAGTTATTAATAGTAATCAATTACGGG
GTCATTAGTTCATAGCCCATATATGGAGTTCCGCGTTACATAACTTACGGTAAATGGCCCGCCTGGCTGA
CCGCCCAACGACCCCCGCCCATTGACGTCAATAATGACGTATGTTCCCATAGTAACGCCAATAGGGACTT
TCCATTGACGTCAATGGGTGGAGTATTTACGGTAAACTGCCCACTTGGCAGTACATCAAGTGTATCATAT
GCCAAGTACGCCCCCTATTGACGTCAATGACGGTAAATGGCCCGCCTGGCATTATGCCCAGTACATGACC
TTATGGGACTTTCCTACTTGGCAGTACATCTACGTATTAGTCATCGCTATTACCATGGTGATGCGGTTTT
GGCAGTACATCAATGGGCGTGGATAGCGGTTTGACTCACGGGGATTTCCAAGTCTCCACCCCATTGACGT
CAATGGGAGTTTGTTTTGGCACCAAAATCAACGGGACTTTCCAAAATGTCGTAACAACTCCGCCCCATTG
ACGCAAATGGGCGGTAGGCGTGTACGGTGGGAGGTCTATATAAGCAGCGCGTTTTGCCTGTACTGGGTCT
CTCTGGTTAGACCAGATCTGAGCCTGGGAGCTCTCTGGCTAACTAGGGAACCCACTGCTTAAGCCTCAAT
AAAGCTTGCCTTGAGTGCTTCAAGTAGTGTGTGCCCGTCTGTTGTGTGACTCTGGTAACTAGAGATCCCT
CAGACCCTTTTAGTCAGTGTGGAAAATCTCTAGCAGTGGCGCCCGAACAGGGACTTGAAAGCGAAAGGGA
AACCAGAGGAGCTCTCTCGACGCAGGACTCGGCTTGCTGAAGCGCGCACGGCAAGAGGCGAGGGGCGGCG
ACTGGTGAGTACGCCAAAAATTTTGACTAGCGGAGGCTAGAAGGAGAGAGATGGGTGCGAGAGCGTCAGT
ATTAAGCGGGGGAGAATTAGATCGCGATGGGAAAAAATTCGGTTAAGGCCAGGGGGAAAGAAAAAATATA
AATTAAAACATATAGTATGGGCAAGCAGGGAGCTAGAACGATTCGCAGTTAATCCTGGCCTGTTAGAAAC
ATCAGAAGGCTGTAGACAAATACTGGGACAGCTACAACCATCCCTTCAGACAGGATCAGAAGAACTTAGA
TCATTATATAATACAGTAGCAACCCTCTATTGTGTGCATCAAAGGATAGAGATAAAAGACACCAAGGAAG
CTTTAGACAAGATAGAGGAAGAGCAAAACAAAAGTAAGACCACCGCACAGCAAGCGGCCGCTGATCTTCA
GACCTGGAGGAGGAGATATGAGGGACAATTGGAGAAGTGAATTATATAAATATAAAGTAGTAAAAATTGA
ACCATTAGGAGTAGCACCCACCAAGGCAAAGAGAAGAGTGGTGCAGAGAGAAAAAAGAGCAGTGGGAATA
GGAGCTTTGTTCCTTGGGTTCTTGGGAGCAGCAGGAAGCACTATGGGCGCAGCGTCAATGACGCTGACGG
TACAGGCCAGACAATTATTGTCTGGTATAGTGCAGCAGCAGAACAATTTGCTGAGGGCTATTGAGGCGCA
ACAGCATCTGTTGCAACTCACAGTCTGGGGCATCAAGCAGCTCCAGGCAAGAATCCTGGCTGTGGAAAGA
TACCTAAAGGATCAACAGCTCCTGGGGATTTGGGGTTGCTCTGGAAAACTCATTTGCACCACTGCTGTGC
CTTGGAATGCTAGTTGGAGTAATAAATCTCTGGAACAGATTTGGAATCACACGACCTGGATGGAGTGGGA
CAGAGAAATTAACAATTACACAAGCTTAATACACTCCTTAATTGAAGAATCGCAAAACCAGCAAGAAAAG
AATGAACAAGAATTATTGGAATTAGATAAATGGGCAAGTTTGTGGAATTGGTTTAACATAACAAATTGGC
TGTGGTATATAAAATTATTCATAATGATAGTAGGAGGCTTGGTAGGTTTAAGAATAGTTTTTGCTGTACT
TTCTATAGTGAATAGAGTTAGGCAGGGATATTCACCATTATCGTTTCAGACCCACCTCCCAACCCCGAGG
GGACCCGACAGGCCCGAAGGAATAGAAGAAGAAGGTGGAGAGAGAGACAGAGACAGATCCATTCGATTAG
TGAACGGATCGGCACTGCGTGCGCCAATTCTGCAGACAAATGGCAGTATTCATCCACAATTTTAAAAGAA
AAGGGGGGATTGGGGGGTACAGTGCAGGGGAAAGAATAGTAGACATAATAGCAACAGACATACAAACTAA
AGAATTACAAAAACAAATTACAAAAATTCAAAATTTTCGGGTTTATTACAGGGACAGCAGAGATCCAGTT
TGGTTAATTAAGGTACCGAGGGCCTATTTCCCATGATTCCTTCATATTTGCATATACGATACAAGGCTGT
TAGAGAGATAATTAGAATTAATTTGACTGTAAACACAAAGATATTAGTACAAAATACGTGACGTAGAAAG
TAATAATTTCTTGGGTAGTTTGCAGTTTTAAAATTATGTTTTAAAATGGACTATCATATGCTTACCGTAA
CTTGAAAGTATTTCGATTTCTTGGCTTTATATATCTTGTGGAAAGGACGAAACACCGGAGACGGACGTCT
CTGTTTAAGAGCTATGCTGGAAACAGCATAGCAAGTTTAAATAAGGCTAGTCCGTTATCAACTTGAAAAA
GTGGCACCGAGTCGGTGCTTTTTTTGAATTCATGTAGGCTAGCTAGGTCTTGAAAGGAGTGGGAATTGGC
TCCGGTGCCCGTCAGTGGGCAGAGCGCACATCGCCCACAGTCCCCGAGAAGTTGGGGGGAGGGGTCGGCA
ATTGATCCGGTGCCTAGAGAAGGTGGCGCGGGGTAAACTGGGAAAGTGATGTCGTGTACTGGCTCCGCCT
TTTTCCCGAGGGTGGGGGAGAACCGTATATAAGTGCAGTAGTCGCCGTGAACGTTCTTTTTCGCAACGGG
TTTGCCGCCAGAACACAGGACCGGTTCTAGAGCGCTGCCACCATGGATGCTAAGTCACTAACTGCCTGGT
CCCGGACACTGGTGACCTTCAAGGATGTATTTGTGGACTTCACCAGGGAGGAGTGGAAGCTGCTGGACAC
TGCTCAGCAGATCGTGTACAGAAATGTGATGCTGGAGAACTATAAGAACCTGGTTTCCTTGGGTTATCAG
CTTACTAAGCCAGATGTGATCCTCCGGTTGGAGAAGGGAGAAGAGCCCGGCGGTTCCGGCGGAGGGTCGA
TGGACAAGAAGTACAGCATCGGCCTGGCCATCGGCACCAACTCTGTGGGCTGGGCCGTGATCACCGACGA
GTACAAGGTGCCCAGCAAGAAATTCAAGGTGCTGGGCAACACCGACCGGCACAGCATCAAGAAGAACCTG
ATCGGAGCCCTGCTGTTCGACAGCGGCGAAACAGCCGAGGCCACCCGGCTGAAGAGAACCGCCAGAAGAA
GATACACCAGACGGAAGAACCGGATCTGCTATCTGCAAGAGATCTTCAGCAACGAGATGGCCAAGGTGGA
CGACAGCTTCTTCCACAGACTGGAAGAGTCCTTCCTGGTGGAAGAGGATAAGAAGCACGAGCGGCACCCC
ATCTTCGGCAACATCGTGGACGAGGTGGCCTACCACGAGAAGTACCCCACCATCTACCACCTGAGAAAGA
AACTGGTGGACAGCACCGACAAGGCCGACCTGCGGCTGATCTATCTGGCCCTGGCCCACATGATCAAGTT
CCGGGGCCACTTCCTGATCGAGGGCGACCTGAACCCCGACAACAGCGACGTGGACAAGCTGTTCATCCAG
CTGGTGCAGACCTACAACCAGCTGTTCGAGGAAAACCCCATCAACGCCAGCGGCGTGGACGCCAAGGCCA
TCCTGTCTGCCAGACTGAGCAAGAGCAGACGGCTGGAAAATCTGATCGCCCAGCTGCCCGGCGAGAAGAA
GAATGGCCTGTTCGGAAACCTGATTGCCCTGAGCCTGGGCCTGACCCCCAACTTCAAGAGCAACTTCGAC
CTGGCCGAGGATACCAAACTGCAGCTGAGCAAGGACACCTACGACGACGACCTGGACAACCTGCTGGCCC
AGATCGGCGACCAGTACGCCGACCTGTTTCTGGCCGCCAAGAACCTGTCCGACGCCATCCTGCTGAGCGA
CATCCTGAGAGTGAACACCGAGATCACCAAGGCCCCCCTGAGCGCCTCTATGATCAAGCTGTACGACGAG
CACCACCAGGACCTGACCCTGCTGAAAGCTCTCGTGCGGCAGCAGCTGCCTGAGAAGTACAAAGAGATTT
TCTTCGACCAGAGCAAGAACGGCTACGCCGGCTACATTGACGGCGGAGCCAGCCAGGAAGAGTTCTACAA
GTTCATCAAGCCCATCCTGGAAAAGATGGACGGCACCGAGGAACTGCTCGTGAAGCTGAACAGAGAGGAC
CTGCTGCGGAAGCAGCGGACCTTCGACAACGGCATCATCCCCCACCAGATCCACCTGGGAGAGCTGCACG
CCATTCTGCGGCGGCAGGAAGATTTTTACCCATTCCTGAAGGACAACCGGGAAAAGATCGAGAAGATCCT
GACCTTCCGCATCCCCTACTACGTGGGCCCTCTGGCCAGGGGAAACAGCAGATTCGCCTGGATGACCAGA
AAGAGCGAGGAAACCATCACCCCCTGGAACTTCGAGAAGGTGGTGGACAAGGGCGCTTCCGCCCAGAGCT
TCATCGAGCGGATGACCAACTTCGATAAGAACCTGCCCAACGAGAAGGTGCTGCCCAAGCACAGCCTGCT
GTACGAGTACTTCACCGTGTATAACGAGCTGACCAAAGTGAAATACGTGACCGAGGGAATGAGAAAGCCC
GCCTTCCTGAGCGGCGACCAGAAAAAGGCCATCGTGGACCTGCTGTTCAAGACCAACCGGAAAGTGACCG
TGAAGCAGCTGAAAGAGGACTACTTCAAGAAAATCGAGTGCTTCGACTCCGTGGAAATCTCCGGCGTGGA
AGATCGGTTCAACGCCTCCCTGGGCACATACCACGATCTGCTGAAAATTATCAAGGACAAGGACTTCCTG
GACAATGAGGAAAACGAGGACATTCTGGAAGATATCGTGCTGACCCTGACACTGTTTGAGGACAGAGAGA
TGATCGAGGAACGGCTGAAAACCTATGCCCACCTGTTCGACGACAAAGTGATGAAGCAGCTGAAGCGGCG
GAGATACACCGGCTGGGGCAGGCTGAGCCGGAAGCTGATCAACGGCATCCGGGACAAGCAGTCCGGCAAG
ACAATCCTGGATTTCCTGAAGTCCGACGGCTTCGCCAACAGAAACTTCATCCAGCTGATCCACGACGACA
GCCTGACCTTTAAAGAGGACATCCAGAAAGCCCAGGTGTCCGGCCAGGGCGATAGCCTGCACGAGCACAT
TGCCAATCTGGCCGGCAGCCCCGCCATTAAGAAGGGCATCCTGCAGACAGTGAAGGTGGTGGACGAGCTC
GTGAAAGTGATGGGCCGGCACAAGCCCGAGAACATCGTGATCGAAATGGCCAGAGAGAACCAGACCACCC
AGAAGGGACAGAAGAACAGCCGCGAGAGAATGAAGCGGATCGAAGAGGGCATCAAAGAGCTGGGCAGCCA
GATCCTGAAAGAACACCCCGTGGAAAACACCCAGCTGCAGAACGAGAAGCTGTACCTGTACTACCTGCAG
AATGGGCGGGATATGTACGTGGACCAGGAACTGGACATCAACCGGCTGTCCGACTACGATGTGGACGCTA
TCGTGCCTCAGAGCTTTCTGAAGGACGACTCCATCGACAACAAGGTGCTGACCAGAAGCGACAAGAACCG
GGGCAAGAGCGACAACGTGCCCTCCGAAGAGGTCGTGAAGAAGATGAAGAACTACTGGCGGCAGCTGCTG
AACGCCAAGCTGATTACCCAGAGAAAGTTCGACAATCTGACCAAGGCCGAGAGAGGCGGCCTGAGCGAAC
TGGATAAGGCCGGCTTCATCAAGAGACAGCTGGTGGAAACCCGGCAGATCACAAAGCACGTGGCACAGAT
CCTGGACTCCCGGATGAACACTAAGTACGACGAGAATGACAAGCTGATCCGGGAAGTGAAAGTGATCACC
CTGAAGTCCAAGCTGGTGTCCGATTTCCGGAAGGATTTCCAGTTTTACAAAGTGCGCGAGATCAACAACT
ACCACCACGCCCACGACGCCTACCTGAACGCCGTCGTGGGAACCGCCCTGATCAAAAAGTACCCTAAGCT
GGAAAGCGAGTTCGTGTACGGCGACTACAAGGTGTACGACGTGCGGAAGATGATCGCCAAGAGCGAGCAG
GAAATCGGCAAGGCTACCGCCAAGTACTTCTTCTACAGCAACATCATGAACTTTTTCAAGACCGAGATTA
CCCTGGCCAACGGCGAGATCCGGAAGCGGCCTCTGATCGAGACAAACGGCGAAACCGGGGAGATCGTGTG
GGATAAGGGCCGGGATTTTGCCACCGTGCGGAAAGTGCTGAGCATGCCCCAAGTGAATATCGTGAAAAAG
ACCGAGGTGCAGACAGGCGGCTTCAGCAAAGAGTCTATCCTGCCCAAGAGGAACAGCGATAAGCTGATCG
CCAGAAAGAAGGACTGGGACCCTAAGAAGTACGGCGGCTTCGACAGCCCCACCGTGGCCTATTCTGTGCT
GGTGGTGGCCAAAGTGGAAAAGGGCAAGTCCAAGAAACTGAAGAGTGTGAAAGAGCTGCTGGGGATCACC
ATCATGGAAAGAAGCAGCTTCGAGAAGAATCCCATCGACTTTCTGGAAGCCAAGGGCTACAAAGAAGTGA
AAAAGGACCTGATCATCAAGCTGCCTAAGTACTCCCTGTTCGAGCTGGAAAACGGCCGGAAGAGAATGCT
GGCCTCTGCCGGCGTGCTGCAGAAGGGAAACGAACTGGCCCTGCCCTCCAAATATGTGAACTTCCTGTAC
CTGGCCAGCCACTATGAGAAGCTGAAGGGCTCCCCCGAGGATAATGAGCAGAAACAGCTGTTTGTGGAAC
AGCACAAGCACTACCTGGACGAGATCATCGAGCAGATCAGCGAGTTCTCCAAGAGAGTGATCCTGGCCGA
CGCTAATCTGGACAAAGTGCTGTCCGCCTACAACAAGCACCGGGATAAGCCCATCAGAGAGCAGGCCGAG
AATATCATCCACCTGTTTACCCTGACCAATCTGGGAGCCCCTGCCGCCTTCAAGTACTTTGACACCACCA
TCGACCGGAAGAGGTACACCAGCACCAAAGAGGTGCTGGACGCCACCCTGATCCACCAGAGCATCACCGG
CCTGTACGAGACACGGATCGACCTGTCTCAGCTGGGAGGCGACAAGCGACCTGCCGCCACAAAGAAGGCT
GGACAGGCTAAGAAGAAGAAAGATTACAAAGACGATGACGATAAGGGATCCGGCGCAACAAACTTCTCTC
TGCTGAAACAAGCCGGAGATGTCGAAGAGAATCCTGGACCGACCGAGTACAAGCCCACGGTGCGCCTCGC
CACCCGCGACGACGTCCCCAGGGCCGTACGCACCCTCGCCGCCGCGTTCGCCGACTACCCCGCCACGCGC
CACACCGTCGATCCGGACCGCCACATCGAGCGGGTCACCGAGCTGCAAGAACTCTTCCTCACGCGCGTCG
GGCTCGACATCGGCAAGGTGTGGGTCGCGGACGACGGCGCCGCGGTGGCGGTCTGGACCACGCCGGAGAG
CGTCGAAGCGGGGGCGGTGTTCGCCGAGATCGGCCCGCGCATGGCCGAGTTGAGCGGTTCCCGGCTGGCC
GCGCAGCAACAGATGGAAGGCCTCCTGGCGCCGCACCGGCCCAAGGAGCCCGCGTGGTTCCTGGCCACCG
TCGGAGTCTCGCCCGACCACCAGGGCAAGGGTCTGGGCAGCGCCGTCGTGCTCCCCGGAGTGGAGGCGGC
CGAGCGCGCCGGGGTGCCCGCCTTCCTGGAGACCTCCGCGCCCCGCAACCTCCCCTTCTACGAGCGGCTC
GGCTTCACCGTCACCGCCGACGTCGAGGTGCCCGAAGGACCGCGCACCTGGTGCATGACCCGCAAGCCCG
GTGCCTGAACGCGTTAAGTCGACAATCAACCTCTGGATTACAAAATTTGTGAAAGATTGACTGGTATTCT
TAACTATGTTGCTCCTTTTACGCTATGTGGATACGCTGCTTTAATGCCTTTGTATCATGCTATTGCTTCC
CGTATGGCTTTCATTTTCTCCTCCTTGTATAAATCCTGGTTGCTGTCTCTTTATGAGGAGTTGTGGCCCG
TTGTCAGGCAACGTGGCGTGGTGTGCACTGTGTTTGCTGACGCAACCCCCACTGGTTGGGGCATTGCCAC
CACCTGTCAGCTCCTTTCCGGGACTTTCGCTTTCCCCCTCCCTATTGCCACGGCGGAACTCATCGCCGCC
TGCCTTGCCCGCTGCTGGACAGGGGCTCGGCTGTTGGGCACTGACAATTCCGTGGTGTTGTCGGGGAAAT
CATCGTCCTTTCCTTGGCTGCTCGCCTGTGTTGCCACCTGGATTCTGCGCGGGACGTCCTTCTGCTACGT
CCCTTCGGCCCTCAATCCAGCGGACCTTCCTTCCCGCGGCCTGCTGCCGGCTCTGCGGCCTCTTCCGCGT
CTTCGCCTTCGCCCTCAGACGAGTCGGATCTCCCTTTGGGCCGCCTCCCCGCGTCGACTTTAAGACCAAT
GACTTACAAGGCAGCTGTAGATCTTAGCCACTTTTTAAAAGAAAAGGGGGGACTGGAAGGGCTAATTCAC
TCCCAACGAAGACAAGATCTGCTTTTTGCTTGTACTGGGTCTCTCTGGTTAGACCAGATCTGAGCCTGGG
AGCTCTCTGGCTAACTAGGGAACCCACTGCTTAAGCCTCAATAAAGCTTGCCTTGAGTGCTTCAAGTAGT
GTGTGCCCGTCTGTTGTGTGACTCTGGTAACTAGAGATCCCTCAGACCCTTTTAGTCAGTGTGGAAAATC
TCTAGCAGGGCCCGTTTAAACCCGCTGATCAGCCTCGACTGTGCCTTCTAGTTGCCAGCCATCTGTTGTT
TGCCCCTCCCCCGTGCCTTCCTTGACCCTGGAAGGTGCCACTCCCACTGTCCTTTCCTAATAAAATGAGG
AAATTGCATCGCATTGTCTGAGTAGGTGTCATTCTATTCTGGGGGGTGGGGTGGGGCAGGACAGCAAGGG
GGAGGATTGGGAAGACAATAGCAGGCATGCTGGGGATGCGGTGGGCTCTATGGCTTCTGAGGCGGAAAGA
ACCAGCTGGGGCTCTAGGGGGTATCCCC
[124 nt withheld, positions 9549-9672]
C
[91 nt withheld, positions 9674-9764]
A
[49 nt withheld, positions 9766-9814]
CCTTTGACGTTGGAGTCCACGTTCTTT
[37 nt withheld, positions 9842-9878]
ACCCTATCTCGGTCTATTCTTTTGATTTATAAGGGATTTTGCCGATTTCGGCCTATTGGTTAAAAAATGA
GCTGATTTAACAAAAATTTAACGCGAATTAATTCTGTGGAATGTGTGTCAGTTAGGGTGTGGAAAGTCCC
CAGGCTCCCCAGCAGGCAGAAGTATGCAAAGCATGCATCTCAATTAGTCAGCAACCAGGTGTGGAAAGTC
CCCAGGCTCCCCAGCAGGCAGAAGTATGCAAAGCATGCATCTCAATTAGTCAGCAACCATAGTCCCGCCC
CTAACTCCGCCCATCCCGCCCCTAACTCCGCCCAGTTCCGCCCATTCTCCGCCCCATGGCTGACTAATTT
TTTTTATTTATGCAGAGGCCGAGGCCGCCTCTGCCTCTGAGCTATTCCAGAAGTAGTGAGGAGGCTTTTT
TGGAGGCCTAGGCTTTTGCAAAAAGCTCCCGGGAGCTTGTATATCCATTTTCGGATCTGATCAGCACGTG
TTGACAATTAATCATCGGCATAGTATATCGGCATAGTATAATACGACAAGGTGAGGAACTAAACCATGGC
CAAGTTGACCAGTGCCGTTCCGGTGCTCACCGCGCGCGACGTCGCCGGAGCGGTCGAGTTCTGGACCGAC
CGGCTCGGGTTCTCCCGGGACTTCGTGGAGGACGACTTCGCCGGTGTGGTCCGGGACGACGTGACCCTGT
TCATCAGCGCGGTCCAGGACCAGGTGGTGCCGGACAACACCCTGGCCTGGGTGTGGGTGCGCGGCCTGGA
CGAGCTGTACGCCGAGTGGTCGGAGGTCGTGTCCACGAACTTCCGGGACGCCTCCGGGCCGGCCATGACC
GAGATCGGCGAGCAGCCGTGGGGGCGGGAGTTCGCCCTGCGCGACCCGGCCGGCAACTGCGTGCACTTCG
TGGCCGAGGAGCAGGACTGACACGTGCTACGAGATTTCGATTCCACCGCCGCCTTCTATGAAAGGTTGGG
CTTCGGAATCGTTTTCCGGGACGCCGGCTGGATGATCCTCCAGCGCGGGGATCTCATGCTGGAGTTCTTC
GCCCACCCCAACTTGTTTATTGCAGCTTATAATGGTTACAAATAAAGCAATAGCATCACAAATTTCACAA
ATAAAGCATTTTTTTCACTGCATTCTAGTTGTGGTTTGTCCAAACTCATCAATGTATCTTATCATGTCTG
TATACCGTCGACCTCTAGCTAGAGCTTGGCGTAATCATGGTCATAGCTGTTTCCTGTGTGAAATTGTTAT
CCGCTCACAATTCCACACAACATACGAGCCGGAAGCATAAAGTGTAAAGCCTGGGGTGCCTAATGAGTGA
GCTAACTCACATTAATTGCGTTGCGCTCACTGCCCGCTTTCCAGTCGGGAAACCTGTCGTGCCAGCTGCA
TTAATGAATCGGCCAACGCGCGGGGAGAGGCGGTTTGCGTATTGGGCGCTCTTCCGCTTCCTCGCTCACT
GACTCGCTGCGCTCGGTCGTTCGGCTGCGGCGAGCGGTATCAGCTCACTCAAAGGCGGTAATACGGTTAT
CCACAGAATCAGGGGATAACGCAGGAAAGAACATGTGAGCAAAAGGCCAGCAAAAGGCCAGGAACCGTAA
AAAGGCCGCGTTGCTGGCGTTTTTCCATAGGCTCCGCCCCCCTGACGAGCATCACAAAAATCGACGCTCA
AGTCAGAGGTGGCGAAACCCGACAGGACTATAAAGATACCAGGCGTTTCCCCCTGGAAGCTCCCTCGTGC
GCTCTCCTGTTCCGACCCTGCCGCTTACCGGATACCTGTCCGCCTTTCTCCCTTCGGGAAGCGTGGCGCT
TTCTCATAGCTCACGCTGTAGGTATCTCAGTTCGGTGTAGGTCGTTCGCTCCAAGCTGGGCTGTGTGCAC
GAACCCCCCGTTCAGCCCGACCGCTGCGCCTTATCCGGTAACTATCGTCTTGAGTCCAACCCGGTAAGAC
ACGACTTATCGCCACTGGCAGCAGCCACTGGTAACAGGATTAGCAGAGCGAGGTATGTAGGCGGTGCTAC
AGAGTTCTTGAAGTGGTGGCCTAACTACGGCTACACTAGAAGAACAGTATTTGGTATCTGCGCTCTGCTG
AAGCCAGTTACCTTCGGAAAAAGAGTTGGTAGCTCTTGATCCGGCAAACAAACCACCGCTGGTAGCGGTG
GTTTTTTTGTTTGCAAGCAGCAGATTACGCGCAGAAAAAAAGGATCTCAAGAAGATCCTTTGATCTTTTC
TACGGGGTCTGACGCTCAGTGGAACGAAAACTCACGTTAAGGGATTTTGGTCATGAGATTATCAAAAAGG
ATCTTCACCTAGATCCTTTTAAATTAAAAATGAAGTTTTAAATCAATCTAAAGTATATATGAGTAAACTT
GGTCTGACAGTTACCAATGCTTAATCAGTGAGGCACCTATCTCAGCGATCTGTCTATTTCGTTCATCCAT
AGTTGCCTGACTCCCCGTCGTGTAGATAACTACGATACGGGAGGGCTTACCATCTGGCCCCAGTGCTGCA
ATGATACCGCGAGACCCACGCTCACCGGCTCCAGATTTATCAGCAATAAACCAGCCAGCCGGAAGGGCCG
AGCGCAGAAGTGGTCCTGCAACTTTATCCGCCTCCATCCAGTCTATTAATTGTTGCCGGGAAGCTAGAGT
AAGTAGTTCGCCAGTTAATAGTTTGCGCAACGTTGTTGCCATTGCTACAGGCATCGTGGTGTCACGCTCG
TCGTTTGGTATGGCTTCATTCAGCTCCGGTTCCCAACGATCAAGGCGAGTTACATGATCCCCCATGTTGT
GCAAAAAAGCGGTTAGCTCCTTCGGTCCTCCGATCGTTGTCAGAAGTAAGTTGGCCGCAGTGTTATCACT
CATGGTTATGGCAGCACTGCATAATTCTCTTACTGTCATGCCATCCGTAAGATGCTTTTCTGTGACTGGT
GAGTACTCAACCAAGTCATTCTGAGAATAGTGTATGCGGCGACCGAGTTGCTCTTGCCCGGCGTCAATAC
GGGATAATACCGCGCCACATAGCAGAACTTTAAAAGTGCTCATCATTGGAAAACGTTCTTCGGGGCGAAA
ACTCTCAAGGATCTTACCGCTGTTGAGATCCAGTTCGATGTAACCCACTCGTGCACCCAACTGATCTTCA
GCATCTTTTACTTTCACCAGCGTTTCTGGGTGAGCAAAAACAGGAAGGCAAAATGCCGCAAAAAAGGGAA
TAAGGGCGACACGGAAATGTTGAATACTCATACTCTTCCTTTTTCAATATTATTGAAGCATTTATCAGGG
TTATTGTCTCATGAGCGGATACATATTTGAATGTATTTAGAAAAATAAACAAATAGGGGTTCCGCGCACA
TTTCCCCGAAAAGTGCCACCTGAC
